Addgene plasmid #86998: pJB166
Purpose: (Empty Backbone) CRISPR/Cas9 in fission yeast using fluoride selection
Depositing lab: Julien Berro. Depositing organization: Yale University. Publication: Use of a fluoride channel as a new selection marker for fission yeast plasmids and application to fast genome editing with CRISPR/Cas9. Fernandez R, Berro J. Yeast. 2016 Oct;33(10):549-557. doi: 10.1002/yea.3178. Epub 2016 Sep 7. PubMed 27327046.
Backbone
  Vector backbone: pMZ374
  Backbone manufacturer: Mikel Zaratiegui
  Backbone size (bp): 11384
  Modifications to backbone: Ura4 gene replaced by Fex1p
  Vector type: Bacterial Expression, Yeast Expression
  Selectable markers: Fluoride
Growth in bacteria
  Bacterial resistance: Ampicillin, 100 μg/mL
  Growth temperature: 37°C
  Growth strain: DH5alpha
  Copy number: Unknown
Gene/Insert
  Cloning method: Gibson Cloning
  Sequencing primers: 5′ JB'330; 3′ JB'331
Terms and licenses: Academic/Nonprofit Terms; Industry Terms: Not Available to Industry
How to cite: pJB166 was a gift from Julien Berro (Addgene plasmid # 86998 ; http://n2t.net/addgene:86998 ; RRID:Addgene_86998)
