[The description below was written by a language model from this plasmid's Addgene catalogue record and pLannotate feature annotations shown in this document.]
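Description:
pJB166 is an empty-backbone shuttle plasmid for CRISPR/Cas9 genome editing in the fission yeast Schizosaccharomyces pombe. It is derived from pMZ374, with the ura4 marker replaced by the fex1 gene. In E. coli it is maintained through a high-copy ColE1/pUC-type origin and selected with ampicillin via the AmpR β-lactamase cassette. In S. pombe it replicates episomally from the ars1 autonomously replicating sequence. Fex1 encodes a fluoride channel that expels cytoplasmic fluoride, so yeast selection relies on fluoride tolerance rather than on an auxotrophic marker. The record does not state which host genotype is required for this selection.

The editing machinery consists of two expression units. Streptococcus pyogenes Cas9 is driven by the S. pombe adh1 promoter and terminated by the S. cerevisiae CYC1 terminator. On the opposite strand, the rrk1 promoter and leader RNA are followed at a short distance by a hammerhead ribozyme from the tobacco ringspot virus satellite RNA. In this arrangement a guide RNA is transcribed as part of a longer transcript, and its ends are defined by leader processing upstream and ribozyme self-cleavage downstream. As an empty backbone it carries no target-specific guide. The sgRNA scaffold and the site where a targeting sequence is inserted are not annotated, although the record lists Gibson cloning as the cloning method. Remaining annotations (lac promoter/operator, lacZα, lacI, bom, rop and MCS fragments, and short hus5 and M13 gene VI matches) appear to be backbone remnants or incidental matches. The depositor and sequencing-derived records differ by only two nucleotides in length and have identical feature layouts.
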