Features (pLannotate 1.2.2; 24 found; start..end, strand, type, name):
    137..186     +  misc_feature   bom (fragment): basis of mobility region from pBR322
    194..259     -  CDS            hus5 (fragment): UBC9_SCHPO - Also known as ubc9. Experimental evidence at protein level: Swiss-Prot protein existence level 1. Catalyzes the covalent attachment of ubiquitin-like protein SUMO/Smt3 to other proteins. Required for efficient recovery from DNA damage or S-phase arrest and normal mitosis. This may be as part of a checkpoint independent recovery process. From Schizosaccharomyces pombe (strain 972 / ATCC 24843) (Fission yeast).
    313..378     -  CDS            hus5 (fragment): UBC9_SCHPO - Also known as ubc9. Experimental evidence at protein level: Swiss-Prot protein existence level 1. Catalyzes the covalent attachment of ubiquitin-like protein SUMO/Smt3 to other proteins. Required for efficient recovery from DNA damage or S-phase arrest and normal mitosis. This may be as part of a checkpoint independent recovery process. From Schizosaccharomyces pombe (strain 972 / ATCC 24843) (Fission yeast).
    539..1320    +  rep_origin     ars1: Schizosaccharomyces pombe autonomously replicating sequence ars1
   1930..2862    +  CDS            fex1: FEX1_SCHPO - Protein inferred from homology: Swiss-Prot protein existence level 3. Fluoride channel required for the rapid expulsion of cytoplasmic fluoride. From Schizosaccharomyces pombe (strain 972 / ATCC 24843) (Fission yeast).
   3315..3366    +  misc_feature   bom (fragment): basis of mobility region from pBR322
   3372..3526    -  CDS            lacZα (fragment): LacZα fragment of β-galactosidase; lacZ fragment
   3529..3566    -  misc_feature   MCS (fragment): pUC18/19 multiple cloning site
   3575..3626    -  misc_RNA       sTRSV HHRz: hammerhead ribozyme from the tobacco ringspot virus satellite RNA (Khvorova et al., 2003)
   3710..3744    -  CDS            M13 gene VI (fragment): pVI; VI; minor coat protein
   3745..4101    -  promoter       rrk1 promoter/leader: promoter and leader RNA for the Schizosaccharomyces pombe rrk1 gene encoding the K-RNA component of RNase P (Jacobs et al., 2014)
   4111..4129    -  misc_feature   MCS (fragment): pUC18/19 multiple cloning site
   4160..4182    -  protein_bind   lac operator (fragment): The lac repressor binds to the lac operator to inhibit transcription in E. coli. This inhibition can be relieved by adding lactose or isopropyl-β-D-thiogalactopyranoside (IPTG). lac repressor encoded by lacI
   4186..4216    -  promoter       lac promoter: promoter for the E. coli lac operon
   4231..4252    -  protein_bind   CAP binding site: CAP binding activates transcription in the presence of cAMP. E. coli catabolite activator protein
   4265..4357    -  CDS            lacI (fragment): lac repressor; lacI; The lac repressor binds to the lac operator to inhibit transcription in E. coli. This inhibition can be relieved by adding lactose or isopropyl-β-D-thiogalactopyranoside (IPTG).
   4540..5128    -  rep_origin     ori: high-copy-number ColE1/pMB1/pBR322/pUC origin of replication
   5299..6159    -  CDS            AmpR: β-lactamase; bla; confers resistance to ampicillin, carbenicillin, and related antibiotics
   6160..6264    -  promoter       AmpR promoter: bla
   6293..7034    +  promoter       adh1 promoter: promoter for the Schizosaccharomyces pombe adh1 gene encoding alcohol dehydrogenase
   7036..7054    -  misc_feature   MCS (fragment): pUC18/19 multiple cloning site
   7055..11158   +  CDS            cas9: CAS9_STRP1 - Also known as csn1 From Streptococcus pyogenes serotype M1.
  11207..11454   +  terminator     CYC1 terminator: S. cerevisiae CYC1; transcription terminator for CYC1
  11528..35      +  CDS            rop (fragment) (across the origin): Rop protein, which maintains plasmids at low copy number; rop
>Addgene plasmid #86998 | pJB166 | depositor full sequence | sequence record 169723 | pJB166 sequence 11528 bps
TCGCGCGTTTCGGTGATGACGGTGAAAACCTCTGACACATGCAGCTCCCGGAGACGGTCACAGCTTGTCT
GTAAGCGGATGCCGGGAGCAGACAAGCCCGTCAGGGCGCGTCAGCGGGTGTTGGCGGGTGTCGGGGCTGG
CTTAACTATGCGGCATCAGAGCAGATTGTACTGAGAGTGCACCATAATCGATGGCCAACCTTCCAATTCA
TTAAATCGAGTCCTCCATCAGATGATTTACAAGGTTTTGCATAGAATCCCTAAGTAAGAGAAGTTGTTAG
TGATTTCTTCAAGTTTACTAAAATTTACATACAAATGGATGATCTCTTCTCCATTGTTTCCTTTCTTCTT
GCAAACGCGTTTTACAAAGAGATGACATGCTATTTTCTGATTATTTTTTTCTATAGTTTTCTATTTTGTA
CGTCCTTGGGAGTCCGAAATGTAAAATCGGGGTATGGTTAGTAGCGGCAGCGTTCATTATGGTATATAAA
AGATAAAAAGTAGGGGCAAGCGAGACAGAATGGGATACAAGGGCATCGTCTATAATTATAGCTAAAAATT
GTATTTTAATTTGTATTTTTTGTAATTTTATTTCTCATTGTTTTACTTAAAATGAATGCGAATTAGAGAA
AACTTCAACGAAATGTCAAAATAAGCTCAGCAAAATATACAATTTTAGGGAAAGCGATCAGCAACTTATT
CTCCGTTGTAGATTCTTTTTCTTCATAAATTCCAACAATGTAACTGCCAATTGATTTTTCTCTAGATGCT
AATAAATTGAAACTAATGAATATAATAACACAGGTTTTGATAAATTGTAAACTCTTACTCAAAAAAAGAA
TGTTAAAACTAATTTAACCTTTTTATAAAGGCTCATGGCGTTAAAGAGGATAGTAAAAATTCTACAATTT
TTTAATTTAATGTCACAATTGTCTTGCGAATATAATTCTATTAATTTTCGCTAACTGCTGTTTTAGTACT
ATTACTTTCAATATGCCTTATATGCAACTTTAATTCATGAAGAATGCAATATTTTTGCAATCTTTCTTGT
ACTGAGCGCTTTTTATCATTTAGTACTCATTATTTAATTTTTCAGTAAAGGGCAATAAATAAATTTGTAG
AAGATGCAATGTAATCTCCTCTATCCTTTTGCTCATATGTTTATGAGTATACCTAGTCTAGAAAGGCTTG
TATTTAAAATATTATTCAATAAAAATTCACAATTTTTACGACATGTGCTACCATTCACTTAACTTCCTGA
TTATAAAATTGGTTCGTTTATACTAATTACTTAAGTACCTTTAACTAAACAAAATGCCTATATATATATT
AATTTACAATGAGTGTCAGATAAGTCACTATGTCCGAGTGGTTAAGGAGTTAGACTCGCCATCGATGAGC
TTAGCTACAAATCCCACTGGCTATATGTATGCATTTGTGTTAAAAAAGTTTGTATAGATTATTTAATCTA
CTCAGCATTCTTTCTCTAAATAGGAATTTGTTACTTAATGGAGAAAAAAATGTTTCGATTTACCTAGTGT
ATTTGTTTGTATACTCACGTTTAATTTCAAACATCCATTCTATCTTGTGTAATTTTTGGCATGGTGAAAA
AGATAATCAGCCTTATAATCTTTACAAAAGTAAGAAATTCTGTAAATAAGCCTTAATGCCCTTGCTTTAA
ATTAAAATGGTTCTTTTTCATGATAATGTTTGCACTTTGTGAATATATTTTAGATAGTTCTGTGAGGTAT
AATTAAGATGTTTTAGAGACTTATACAATTTTGTCTTTATAAATTCTTAATTGATTTTACCATCCCAGTT
TAACTATGCTTCGTCGGCATCTCTGCACATGTCGTGTTTTCTTACCGTATTGTCCTACCAAGAACCTCTT
TTTTGCTTGGATCGAAATTAAAGGTTTAAAAGCAAAGTTATGCTATTAACACAGTCTTACTTTTGTATAA
TGTCTATGTTGGGGACGCTAGCTCGTCTAGGACTTACTGCATTAAACACATACCCAGGTGCACCGTTTTC
TGGACTTTTATGGGTTCAATTTGTTGGATGCGTTATTATGGGATTTTGTCAGACAGAGTCTGTTTTCTTT
CCTCGACCCAAACATAATGCTACTTTTTTGCTAGCCATTACTACAGGTTTTTGTGGATCTCTTACAACGT
TTTCTTCTTGGATGTTGCAAATGTTTACAGGGATGGCTAACTTGGATCCATTTGAACGTAGGGGCCGAGG
CTATTCATTTTTAAGTGTGGTTTCCGATTTTATGGTAACTATGTGCATTGCGATGTCCAGCTTAATATGG
GGGAAGCAGATTGGAAAAACGACGGGACAGTGGAGAATTGGCAAAGTTGCATTTGCCTGGCCTATCCCGG
CGCACACGCATATCGTAGTGCGGGTATTACTTTTGTTACTCTCGATTTGTTTTTTTGTTGGTGCAGCATT
TTATACGGCATATACAACCAATGTGACACATCGTGGCATAGGTTTTAGTCTAATATTCTCTCCTTTTGCT
GCCTTGACACGTTTGTATCTTGCGCGATTCCTTAATTCACCTCAATATTTTATTCCCTATGGAACTCTTT
GTGCCAATGTCTTTGCTACACTTTTGCTTTCTATCATGTACATGATACCACAAATCACACACTGCACTCC
TGTGTCTAGAAGTGTGATGTATGGAATCCAAAACGGATTTTGTGCTGTACTCTCTACCCTTTCAACATTC
TCCAACGAACTCCACACAATGCCTATAAAACGAGCATATATTTATTGTATAATTTCAGTTGCTATTTCCT
TTTCAATATGTGTCATTGTCGATGGAGCTACTGCATGGGGTCATGGTTATACTGAAAAGTATTAGTAAAA
AAAGACTAATGTAAAATTTTTTTGGTTGGTTATTGAAAAAGTCGATGCCTTGTTTGCGTTTGTTTTCCTA
GGCGTTTTATGTCAGAAGGCATTTAGAATTAGTATACAAGTACTCTTTGGTAAAATTTTATGTAGCGACT
AAAATATTAACTATTATAGATAAACACCTTGGGAATAAAAAGTAATTTGCTATAGTAATTTATTAAACAT
GCTCCTACAACATTACCACAATCTTTTCTCTTGGATTGACATTGAATAAGAAAAGAGTGAATTTTTTTAG
ACTTGTAATGATAACTATGTACAAAGCCAATGAAAGATGTATGTAGATGAATGTAAAATACCATGTAGAC
AAACAAGATAAAACTTGGTTATAAACATTGGTGTTGGAACAGAATAAATTAGATGTCAAAAAGTTTCGTC
AATATCACAAGCTCATCGCGATGGTATGCGGTGTGAAATACCGCACAGATGCGTAAGGAGAAAATACCGC
ATCAGGCGCCATTCGCCATTCAGGCTGCGCAACTGTTGGGAAGGGCGATCGGTGCGGGCCTCTTCGCTAT
TACGCCAGCTGGCGAAAGGGGGATGTGCTGCAAGGCGATTAAGTTGGGTAACGCCAGGGTTTTCCCAGTC
ACGACGTTGTAAAACGACGGCCAGTGCCAAGCTTGCATGCCTGCAGGTCGACTCTAGAGGATCCCCACGG
TACCCCTGTTTCGTCCTCACGGACTCATCAGACCGGAAAGCACATCCGGTGACAGGGCACCACCGACTCG
GTGCCACTCACTTTTTTCAAGTTGATAACGGACTAGCCTTATTTTAACTTGCTATTTCTAGCTCTAAAAC
AGAGAGATAACCCACAAGAATTGAGTTAAGCCCATTCTTCGGTACAGGTTATGTTTTTTGGCAACAGCAA
CTATTCAAATCAACTGAAAGTTTTTTAGAATTCAACAACTTCCAATACTCAAGTGTCCAAGCTAGCAAAC
TGTTTAATAATCGTGACCCAACATTCCTTTCATGCGCACCCTCAGCGTCACATAAATCAACACTTTACAA
CACCTATTCAAAGCTTCTATATGCCTTCGTCATTTAAATGTCTAACATTTCAAAAAAGTGTTTGCTAATG
GTAAATTCTTGAGTTTTCTTGGAAGCACATATATAACGAGTGTGACTGTTCTACGCTCCTTGCTGACTAG
TCATCAGTCTACGCATGCCAACTACCACCAACATAAGCAAAAGGTACCCGGGGTACCGAGCTCGAATTCG
TAATCATGTCATAGCTGTTTCCTGTGTGAAATTGTTATCCGCTCACAATTCCACACAACATACGAGCCGG
AAGCATAAAGTGTAAAGCCTGGGGTGCCTAATGAGTGAGCTAACTCACATTAATTGCGTTGCGCTCACTG
CCCGCTTTCCAGTCGGGAAACCTGTCGTGCCAGCTGCATTAATGAATCGGCCAACGCGCGGGGAGAGGCG
GTTTGCGTATTGGGCGCTCTTCCGCTTCCTCGCTCACTGACTCGCTGCGCTCGGTCGTTCGGCTGCGGCG
AGCGGTATCAGCTCACTCAAAGGCGGTAATACGGTTATCCACAGAATCAGGGGATAACGCAGGAAAGAAC
ATGTGAGCAAAAGGCCAGCAAAAGGCCAGGAACCGTAAAAAGGCCGCGTTGCTGGCGTTTTTCCATAGGC
TCCGCCCCCCTGACGAGCATCACAAAAATCGACGCTCAAGTCAGAGGTGGCGAAACCCGACAGGACTATA
AAGATACCAGGCGTTTCCCCCTGGAAGCTCCCTCGTGCGCTCTCCTGTTCCGACCCTGCCGCTTACCGGA
TACCTGTCCGCCTTTCTCCCTTCGGGAAGCGTGGCGCTTTCTCATAGCTCACGCTGTAGGTATCTCAGTT
CGGTGTAGGTCGTTCGCTCCAAGCTGGGCTGTGTGCACGAACCCCCCGTTCAGCCCGACCGCTGCGCCTT
ATCCGGTAACTATCGTCTTGAGTCCAACCCGGTAAGACACGACTTATCGCCACTGGCAGCAGCCACTGGT
AACAGGATTAGCAGAGCGAGGTATGTAGGCGGTGCTACAGAGTTCTTGAAGTGGTGGCCTAACTACGGCT
ACACTAGAAGAACAGTATTTGGTATCTGCGCTCTGCTGAAGCCAGTTACCTTCGGAAAAAGAGTTGGTAG
CTCTTGATCCGGCAAACAAACCACCGCTGGTAGCGGTGGTTTTTTTGTTTGCAAGCAGCAGATTACGCGC
AGAAAAAAAGGATCTCAAGAAGATCCTTTGATCTTTTCTACGGGGTCTGACGCTCAGTGGAACGAAAACT
CACGTTAAGGGATTTTGGTCATGAGATTATCAAAAAGGATCTTCACCTAGATCCTTTTAAATTAAAAATG
AAGTTTTAAATCAATCTAAAGTATATATGAGTAAACTTGGTCTGACAGTTACCAATGCTTAATCAGTGAG
GCACCTATCTCAGCGATCTGTCTATTTCGTTCATCCATAGTTGCCTGACTCCCCGTCGTGTAGATAACTA
CGATACGGGAGGGCTTACCATCTGGCCCCAGTGCTGCAATGATACCGCGAGACCCACGCTCACCGGCTCC
AGATTTATCAGCAATAAACCAGCCAGCCGGAAGGGCCGAGCGCAGAAGTGGTCCTGCAACTTTATCCGCC
TCCATCCAGTCTATTAATTGTTGCCGGGAAGCTAGAGTAAGTAGTTCGCCAGTTAATAGTTTGCGCAACG
TTGTTGCCATTGCTACAGGCATCGTGGTGTCACGCTCGTCGTTTGGTATGGCTTCATTCAGCTCCGGTTC
CCAACGATCAAGGCGAGTTACATGATCCCCCATGTTGTGCAAAAAAGCGGTTAGCTCCTTCGGTCCTCCG
ATCGTTGTCAGAAGTAAGTTGGCCGCAGTGTTATCACTCATGGTTATGGCAGCACTGCATAATTCTCTTA
CTGTCATGCCATCCGTAAGATGCTTTTCTGTGACTGGTGAGTACTCAACCAAGTCATTCTGAGAATAGTG
TATGCGGCGACCGAGTTGCTCTTGCCCGGCGTCAATACGGGATAATACCGCGCCACATAGCAGAACTTTA
AAAGTGCTCATCATTGGAAAACGTTCTTCGGGGCGAAAACTCTCAAGGATCTTACCGCTGTTGAGATCCA
GTTCGATGTAACCCACTCGTGCACCCAACTGATCTTCAGCATCTTTTACTTTCACCAGCGTTTCTGGGTG
AGCAAAAACAGGAAGGCAAAATGCCGCAAAAAAGGGAATAAGGGCGACACGGAAATGTTGAATACTCATA
CTCTTCCTTTTTCAATATTATTGAAGCATTTATCAGGGTTATTGTCTCATGAGCGGATACATATTTGAAT
GTATTTAGAAAAATAAACAAATAGGGGTTCCGCGCACATTTCCCCGAAAAGTGCCACCTGACGCCCTACA
ACAACTAAGAAAATGGCTATCATGCGGAAGCTGGTGAGAAGAACAGCATCGGGACAAGGGAAGGAAGAAC
AAAGACAAAGAAAACAAAAGAAAGCAATTGAAAACAAAACAAAACAATTTTCATTCCTTCTCTTATCATT
CCTTTTCTTTTCTTTTCTCTCATTCAACGCACTCCATCGTATCCGTATTCCTCTTATTTTTTCTCTTTCT
CTATATCCATTTCTTTCTCTCTAGGTGTGTCCTCTCTCTCTCTTCAATTTCTCTACTCCGCATTCCAACG
CATCCTTCCCCCAACCTCCCATTTCCTCCTTACGGCCCGATAGCGATCGTCTTTCCCTCGCTATCACTCG
CTACCGGCCCCTCCTCTGCACCGTAACCTCCTACGTATTTACCATATCATAAAGTTTTTTCCGACGCTTA
TCGCTGACCCCCTGTCGCCCTCCTATTGGCTTCCGGATTATCTTCTTGTCCATAAGGTGATCCATGCTTC
CTGAAGATTCCCGAAATGTGTCCACTTTGGCGGGGAATCATTCCATCCACTTCTTTCTCTCTCGCTTTCC
TCATTCGGCGCTCCCCTTCCGCGTCTCATTGGTCTTCCGCTCCGTTTTTGCTTTGCCGATGTTACTTGGG
GAGAGGTGCGATAATCCTTTCGCAAAAACTCGGTTTGACGCCTCCCATGGTATAAATAGTGGGTGGTGGA
CAGGTGCCTTCGCTTTTCTTTAAGCAAGAGAATTGCTGCAGGTCGACTCTAGAGATGGACAAGAAGTACT
CCATTGGGCTCGATATCGGCACAAACAGCGTCGGTTGGGCCGTCATTACGGACGAGTACAAGGTGCCGAG
CAAAAAATTCAAAGTTCTGGGCAATACCGATCGCCACAGCATAAAGAAGAACCTCATTGGCGCCCTCCTG
TTCGACTCCGGGGAGACGGCCGAAGCCACGCGGCTCAAAAGAACAGCACGGCGCAGATATACCCGCAGAA
AGAATCGGATCTGCTACCTGCAGGAGATCTTTAGTAATGAGATGGCTAAGGTGGATGACTCTTTCTTCCA
TAGGCTGGAGGAGTCCTTTTTGGTGGAGGAGGATAAAAAGCACGAGCGCCACCCAATCTTTGGCAATATC
GTGGACGAGGTGGCGTACCATGAAAAGTACCCAACCATATATCATCTGAGGAAGAAGCTTGTAGACAGTA
CTGATAAGGCTGACTTGCGGTTGATCTATCTCGCGCTGGCGCATATGATCAAATTTCGGGGACACTTCCT
CATCGAGGGGGACCTGAACCCAGACAACAGCGATGTCGACAAACTCTTTATCCAACTGGTTCAGACTTAC
AATCAGCTTTTCGAAGAGAACCCGATCAACGCATCCGGAGTTGACGCCAAAGCAATCCTGAGCGCTAGGC
TGTCCAAATCCCGGCGGCTCGAAAACCTCATCGCACAGCTCCCTGGGGAGAAGAAGAACGGCCTGTTTGG
TAATCTTATCGCCCTGTCACTCGGGCTGACCCCCAACTTTAAATCTAACTTCGACCTGGCCGAAGATGCC
AAGCTTCAACTGAGCAAAGACACCTACGATGATGATCTCGACAATCTGCTGGCCCAGATCGGCGACCAGT
ACGCAGACCTTTTTTTGGCGGCAAAGAACCTGTCAGACGCCATTCTGCTGAGTGATATTCTGCGAGTGAA
CACGGAGATCACCAAAGCTCCGCTGAGCGCTAGTATGATCAAGCGCTATGATGAGCACCACCAAGACTTG
ACTTTGCTGAAGGCCCTTGTCAGACAGCAACTGCCTGAGAAGTACAAGGAAATTTTCTTCGATCAGTCTA
AAAATGGCTACGCCGGATACATTGACGGCGGAGCAAGCCAGGAGGAATTTTACAAATTTATTAAGCCCAT
CTTGGAAAAAATGGACGGCACCGAGGAGCTGCTGGTAAAGCTTAACAGAGAAGATCTGTTGCGCAAACAG
CGCACTTTCGACAATGGAAGCATCCCCCACCAGATTCACCTGGGCGAACTGCACGCTATCCTCAGGCGGC
AAGAGGATTTCTACCCCTTTTTGAAAGATAACAGGGAAAAGATTGAGAAAATCCTCACATTTCGGATACC
CTACTATGTAGGCCCCCTCGCCCGGGGAAATTCCAGATTCGCGTGGATGACTCGCAAATCAGAAGAGACC
ATCACTCCCTGGAACTTCGAGGAAGTCGTGGATAAGGGGGCCTCTGCCCAGTCCTTCATCGAAAGGATGA
CTAACTTTGATAAAAATCTGCCTAACGAAAAGGTGCTTCCTAAACACTCTCTGCTGTACGAGTACTTCAC
AGTTTATAACGAGCTCACCAAGGTCAAATACGTCACAGAAGGGATGAGAAAGCCAGCATTCCTGTCTGGA
GAGCAGAAGAAAGCTATCGTGGACCTCCTCTTCAAGACGAACCGGAAAGTTACCGTGAAACAGCTCAAAG
AAGACTATTTCAAAAAGATTGAATGTTTCGACTCTGTTGAAATCAGCGGAGTGGAGGATCGCTTCAACGC
ATCCCTGGGAACGTATCACGATCTCCTGAAAATCATTAAAGACAAGGACTTCCTGGACAATGAGGAGAAC
GAGGACATTCTTGAGGACATTGTCCTCACCCTTACGTTGTTTGAAGATAGGGAGATGATTGAAGAACGCT
TGAAAACTTACGCTCATCTCTTCGACGACAAAGTCATGAAACAGCTCAAGAGGCGCCGATATACAGGATG
GGGGCGGCTGTCAAGAAAACTGATCAATGGGATCCGAGATAAGCAGTCTGGAAAGACAATCCTGGATTTT
CTTAAGTCCGATGGATTTGCCAACCGGAACTTCATGCAGTTGATCCATGATGACTCTCTCACCTTTAAGG
AGGACATCCAGAAAGCACAAGTTTCTGGCCAGGGGGACAGTCTTCACGAGCACATCGCTAATCTTGCAGG
TAGCCCAGCTATCAAAAAGGGAATACTGCAGACCGTTAAGGTCGTGGATGAACTCGTCAAAGTAATGGGA
AGGCATAAGCCCGAGAATATCGTTATCGAGATGGCCCGAGAGAACCAAACTACCCAGAAGGGACAGAAGA
ACAGTAGGGAAAGGATGAAGAGGATTGAAGAGGGTATAAAAGAACTGGGGTCCCAAATCCTTAAGGAACA
CCCAGTTGAAAACACCCAGCTTCAGAATGAGAAGCTCTACCTGTACTACCTGCAGAACGGCAGGGACATG
TACGTGGATCAGGAACTGGACATCAATCGGCTCTCCGACTACGACGTGGATCATATCGTGCCCCAGTCTT
TTCTCAAAGATGATTCTATTGATAATAAAGTGTTGACAAGATCCGATAAAAATAGAGGGAAGAGTGATAA
CGTCCCCTCAGAAGAAGTTGTCAAGAAAATGAAAAATTATTGGCGGCAGCTGCTGAACGCCAAACTGATC
ACACAACGGAAGTTCGATAATCTGACTAAGGCTGAACGAGGTGGCCTGTCTGAGTTGGATAAAGCCGGCT
TCATCAAAAGGCAGCTTGTTGAGACACGCCAGATCACCAAGCACGTGGCCCAAATTCTCGATTCACGCAT
GAACACCAAGTACGATGAAAATGACAAACTGATTCGAGAGGTGAAAGTTATTACTCTGAAGTCTAAGCTG
GTCTCAGATTTCAGAAAGGACTTTCAGTTTTATAAGGTGAGAGAGATCAACAATTACCACCATGCGCATG
ATGCCTACCTGAATGCAGTGGTAGGCACTGCACTTATCAAAAAATATCCCAAGCTTGAATCTGAATTTGT
TTACGGAGACTATAAAGTGTACGATGTTAGGAAAATGATCGCAAAGTCTGAGCAGGAAATAGGCAAGGCC
ACCGCTAAGTACTTCTTTTACAGCAATATTATGAATTTTTTCAAGACCGAGATTACACTGGCCAATGGAG
AGATTCGGAAGCGACCACTTATCGAAACAAACGGAGAAACAGGAGAAATCGTGTGGGACAAGGGTAGGGA
TTTCGCGACAGTCCGGAAGGTCCTGTCCATGCCGCAGGTGAACATCGTTAAAAAGACCGAAGTACAGACC
GGAGGCTTCTCCAAGGAAAGTATCCTCCCGAAAAGGAACAGCGACAAGCTGATCGCACGCAAAAAAGATT
GGGACCCCAAGAAATACGGCGGATTCGATTCTCCTACAGTCGCTTACAGTGTACTGGTTGTGGCCAAAGT
GGAGAAAGGGAAGTCTAAAAAACTCAAAAGCGTCAAGGAACTGCTGGGCATCACAATCATGGAGCGATCA
AGCTTCGAAAAAAACCCCATCGACTTTCTCGAGGCGAAAGGATATAAAGAGGTCAAAAAAGACCTCATCA
TTAAGCTTCCCAAGTACTCTCTCTTTGAGCTTGAAAACGGCCGGAAACGAATGCTCGCTAGTGCGGGCGA
GCTGCAGAAAGGTAACGAGCTGGCACTGCCCTCTAAATACGTTAATTTCTTGTATCTGGCCAGCCACTAT
GAAAAGCTCAAAGGGTCTCCCGAAGATAATGAGCAGAAGCAGCTGTTCGTGGAACAACACAAACACTACC
TTGATGAGATCATCGAGCAAATAAGCGAATTCTCCAAAAGAGTGATCCTCGCCGACGCTAACCTCGATAA
GGTGCTTTCTGCTTACAATAAGCACAGGGATAAGCCCATCAGGGAGCAGGCAGAAAACATTATCCACTTG
TTTACTCTGACCAACTTGGGCGCGCCTGCAGCCTTCAAGTACTTCGACACCACCATAGACAGAAAGCGGT
ACACCTCTACAAAGGAGGTCCTGGACGCCACACTGATTCATCAGTCAATTACGGGGCTCTATGAAACAAG
AATCGACCTCTCTCAGCTCGGTGGAGACAGCAGGGCTGACCCCAAGAAGAAGAGGAAGGTGTGATCTCTT
CTCGAGTCATGTAATTAGTTATGTCACGCTTACATTCACGCCCTCCCCCCACATCCGCTCTAACCGAAAA
GGAAGGAGTTAGACAACCTGAAGTCTAGGTCCCTATTTATTTTTTTATAGTTATGTTAGTATTAAGAACG
TTATTTATATTTCAAATTTTTCTTTTTTTTCTGTACAGACGCGTGTACGCATGTAACATTATACTGAAAA
CCTTGCTTGAGAAGGTTTTGGGACGCTCGAAGGCTTTAATTTGCGATCCCCGTCTAAGAAACCATTATTA
TCATGACATTAACCTATAAAAATAGGCGTATCACGAGGCCCTTTCGTC
