Features (pLannotate 1.2.2; 24 found; start..end, strand, type, name):
    137..186     +  misc_feature   bom (fragment): basis of mobility region from pBR322
    196..261     -  CDS            hus5 (fragment): UBC9_SCHPO - Also known as ubc9. Experimental evidence at protein level: Swiss-Prot protein existence level 1. Catalyzes the covalent attachment of ubiquitin-like protein SUMO/Smt3 to other proteins. Required for efficient recovery from DNA damage or S-phase arrest and normal mitosis. This may be as part of a checkpoint independent recovery process. From Schizosaccharomyces pombe (strain 972 / ATCC 24843) (Fission yeast).
    315..380     -  CDS            hus5 (fragment): UBC9_SCHPO - Also known as ubc9. Experimental evidence at protein level: Swiss-Prot protein existence level 1. Catalyzes the covalent attachment of ubiquitin-like protein SUMO/Smt3 to other proteins. Required for efficient recovery from DNA damage or S-phase arrest and normal mitosis. This may be as part of a checkpoint independent recovery process. From Schizosaccharomyces pombe (strain 972 / ATCC 24843) (Fission yeast).
    541..1322    +  rep_origin     ars1: Schizosaccharomyces pombe autonomously replicating sequence ars1
   1932..2864    +  CDS            fex1: FEX1_SCHPO - Protein inferred from homology: Swiss-Prot protein existence level 3. Fluoride channel required for the rapid expulsion of cytoplasmic fluoride. From Schizosaccharomyces pombe (strain 972 / ATCC 24843) (Fission yeast).
   3317..3368    +  misc_feature   bom (fragment): basis of mobility region from pBR322
   3374..3528    -  CDS            lacZα (fragment): LacZα fragment of β-galactosidase; lacZ fragment
   3531..3568    -  misc_feature   MCS (fragment): pUC18/19 multiple cloning site
   3577..3628    -  misc_RNA       sTRSV HHRz: hammerhead ribozyme from the tobacco ringspot virus satellite RNA (Khvorova et al., 2003)
   3712..3746    -  CDS            M13 gene VI (fragment): pVI; VI; minor coat protein
   3747..4103    -  promoter       rrk1 promoter/leader: promoter and leader RNA for the Schizosaccharomyces pombe rrk1 gene encoding the K-RNA component of RNase P (Jacobs et al., 2014)
   4113..4131    -  misc_feature   MCS (fragment): pUC18/19 multiple cloning site
   4162..4184    -  protein_bind   lac operator (fragment): The lac repressor binds to the lac operator to inhibit transcription in E. coli. This inhibition can be relieved by adding lactose or isopropyl-β-D-thiogalactopyranoside (IPTG). lac repressor encoded by lacI
   4188..4218    -  promoter       lac promoter: promoter for the E. coli lac operon
   4233..4254    -  protein_bind   CAP binding site: CAP binding activates transcription in the presence of cAMP. E. coli catabolite activator protein
   4267..4359    -  CDS            lacI (fragment): lac repressor; lacI; The lac repressor binds to the lac operator to inhibit transcription in E. coli. This inhibition can be relieved by adding lactose or isopropyl-β-D-thiogalactopyranoside (IPTG).
   4542..5130    -  rep_origin     ori: high-copy-number ColE1/pMB1/pBR322/pUC origin of replication
   5301..6161    -  CDS            AmpR: β-lactamase; bla; confers resistance to ampicillin, carbenicillin, and related antibiotics
   6162..6266    -  promoter       AmpR promoter: bla
   6295..7036    +  promoter       adh1 promoter: promoter for the Schizosaccharomyces pombe adh1 gene encoding alcohol dehydrogenase
   7038..7056    -  misc_feature   MCS (fragment): pUC18/19 multiple cloning site
   7057..11160   +  CDS            cas9: CAS9_STRP1 - Also known as csn1 From Streptococcus pyogenes serotype M1.
  11209..11456   +  terminator     CYC1 terminator: S. cerevisiae CYC1; transcription terminator for CYC1
  11530..35      +  CDS            rop (fragment) (across the origin): Rop protein, which maintains plasmids at low copy number; rop
>Addgene plasmid #86998 | pJB166 | addgene full sequence | sequence record 173004 | Addgene NGS Result
TCGCGCGTTTCGGTGATGACGGTGAAAACCTCTGACACATGCAGCTCCCGGAGACGGTCACAGCTTGTCT
GTAAGCGGATGCCGGGAGCAGACAAGCCCGTCAGGGCGCGTCAGCGGGTGTTGGCGGGTGTCGGGGCTGG
CTTAACTATGCGGCATCAGAGCAGATTGTACTGAGAGTGCACCATACCATCGATGGCCAACCTTCCAATT
CATTAAATCGAGTCCTCCATCAGATGATTTACAAGGTTTTGCATAGAATCCCTAAGTAAGAGAAGTTGTT
AGTGATTTCTTCAAGTTTACTAAAATTTACATACAAATGGATGATCTCTTCTCCATTGTTTCCTTTCTTC
TTGCAAACGCGTTTTACAAAGAGATGACATGCTATTTTCTGATTATTTTTTTCTATAGTTTTCTATTTTG
TACGTCCTTGGGAGTCCGAAATGTAAAATCGGGGTATGGTTAGTAGCGGCAGCGTTCATTATGGTATATA
AAAGATAAAAAGTAGGGGCAAGCGAGACAGAATGGGATACAAGGGCATCGTCTATAATTATAGCTAAAAA
TTGTATTTTAATTTGTATTTTTTGTAATTTTATTTCTCATTGTTTTACTTAAAATGAATGCGAATTAGAG
AAAACTTCAACGAAATGTCAAAATAAGCTCAGCAAAATATACAATTTTAGGGAAAGCGATCAGCAACTTA
TTCTCCGTTGTAGATTCTTTTTCTTCATAAATTCCAACAATGTAACTGCCAATTGATTTTTCTCTAGATG
CTAATAAATTGAAACTAATGAATATAATAACACAGGTTTTGATAAATTGTAAACTCTTACTCAAAAAAAG
AATGTTAAAACTAATTTAACCTTTTTATAAAGGCTCATGGCGTTAAAGAGGATAGTAAAAATTCTACAAT
TTTTTAATTTAATGTCACAATTGTCTTGCGAATATAATTCTATTAATTTTCGCTAACTGCTGTTTTAGTA
CTATTACTTTCAATATGCCTTATATGCAACTTTAATTCATGAAGAATGCAATATTTTTGCAATCTTTCTT
GTACTGAGCGCTTTTTATCATTTAGTACTCATTATTTAATTTTTCAGTAAAGGGCAATAAATAAATTTGT
AGAAGATGCAATGTAATCTCCTCTATCCTTTTGCTCATATGTTTATGAGTATACCTAGTCTAGAAAGGCT
TGTATTTAAAATATTATTCAATAAAAATTCACAATTTTTACGACATGTGCTACCATTCACTTAACTTCCT
GATTATAAAATTGGTTCGTTTATACTAATTACTTAAGTACCTTTAACTAAACAAAATGCCTATATATATA
TTAATTTACAATGAGTGTCAGATAAGTCACTATGTCCGAGTGGTTAAGGAGTTAGACTCGCCATCGATGA
GCTTAGCTACAAATCCCACTGGCTATATGTATGCATTTGTGTTAAAAAAGTTTGTATAGATTATTTAATC
TACTCAGCATTCTTTCTCTAAATAGGAATTTGTTACTTAATGGAGAAAAAAATGTTTCGATTTACCTAGT
GTATTTGTTTGTATACTCACGTTTAATTTCAAACATCCATTCTATCTTGTGTAATTTTTGGCATGGTGAA
AAAGATAATCAGCCTTATAATCTTTACAAAAGTAAGAAATTCTGTAAATAAGCCTTAATGCCCTTGCTTT
AAATTAAAATGGTTCTTTTTCATGATAATGTTTGCACTTTGTGAATATATTTTAGATAGTTCTGTGAGGT
ATAATTAAGATGTTTTAGAGACTTATACAATTTTGTCTTTATAAATTCTTAATTGATTTTACCATCCCAG
TTTAACTATGCTTCGTCGGCATCTCTGCACATGTCGTGTTTTCTTACCGTATTGTCCTACCAAGAACCTC
TTTTTTGCTTGGATCGAAATTAAAGGTTTAAAAGCAAAGTTATGCTATTAACACAGTCTTACTTTTGTAT
AATGTCTATGTTGGGGACGCTAGCTCGTCTAGGACTTACTGCATTAAACACATACCCAGGTGCACCGTTT
TCTGGACTTTTATGGGTTCAATTTGTTGGATGCGTTATTATGGGATTTTGTCAGACAGAGTCTGTTTTCT
TTCCTCGACCCAAACATAATGCTACTTTTTTGCTAGCCATTACTACAGGTTTTTGTGGATCTCTTACAAC
GTTTTCTTCTTGGATGTTGCAAATGTTTACAGGGATGGCTAACTTGGATCCATTTGAACGTAGGGGCCGA
GGCTATTCATTTTTAAGTGTGGTTTCCGATTTTATGGTAACTATGTGCATTGCGATGTCCAGCTTAATAT
GGGGGAAGCAGATTGGAAAAACGACGGGACAGTGGAGAATTGGCAAAGTTGCATTTGCCTGGCCTATCCC
GGCGCACACGCATATCGTAGTGCGGGTATTACTTTTGTTACTCTCGATTTGTTTTTTTGTTGGTGCAGCA
TTTTATACGGCATATACAACCAATGTGACACATCGTGGCATAGGTTTTAGTCTAATATTCTCTCCTTTTG
CTGCCTTGACACGTTTGTATCTTGCGCGATTCCTTAATTCACCTCAATATTTTATTCCCTATGGAACTCT
TTGTGCCAATGTCTTTGCTACACTTTTGCTTTCTATCATGTACATGATACCACAAATCACACACTGCACT
CCTGTGTCTAGAAGTGTGATGTATGGAATCCAAAACGGATTTTGTGCTGTACTCTCTACCCTTTCAACAT
TCTCCAACGAACTCCACACAATGCCTATAAAACGAGCATATATTTATTGTATAATTTCAGTTGCTATTTC
CTTTTCAATATGTGTCATTGTCGATGGAGCTACTGCATGGGGTCATGGTTATACTGAAAAGTATTAGTAA
AAAAAGACTAATGTAAAATTTTTTTGGTTGGTTATTGAAAAAGTCGATGCCTTGTTTGCGTTTGTTTTCC
TAGGCGTTTTATGTCAGAAGGCATTTAGAATTAGTATACAAGTACTCTTTGGTAAAATTTTATGTAGCGA
CTAAAATATTAACTATTATAGATAAACACCTTGGGAATAAAAAGTAATTTGCTATAGTAATTTATTAAAC
ATGCTCCTACAACATTACCACAATCTTTTCTCTTGGATTGACATTGAATAAGAAAAGAGTGAATTTTTTT
AGACTTGTAATGATAACTATGTACAAAGCCAATGAAAGATGTATGTAGATGAATGTAAAATACCATGTAG
ACAAACAAGATAAAACTTGGTTATAAACATTGGTGTTGGAACAGAATAAATTAGATGTCAAAAAGTTTCG
TCAATATCACAAGCTCATCGCGATGGTATGCGGTGTGAAATACCGCACAGATGCGTAAGGAGAAAATACC
GCATCAGGCGCCATTCGCCATTCAGGCTGCGCAACTGTTGGGAAGGGCGATCGGTGCGGGCCTCTTCGCT
ATTACGCCAGCTGGCGAAAGGGGGATGTGCTGCAAGGCGATTAAGTTGGGTAACGCCAGGGTTTTCCCAG
TCACGACGTTGTAAAACGACGGCCAGTGCCAAGCTTGCATGCCTGCAGGTCGACTCTAGAGGATCCCCAC
GGTACCCCTGTTTCGTCCTCACGGACTCATCAGACCGGAAAGCACATCCGGTGACAGGGCACCACCGACT
CGGTGCCACTCACTTTTTTCAAGTTGATAACGGACTAGCCTTATTTTAACTTGCTATTTCTAGCTCTAAA
ACAGAGAGATAACCCACAAGAATTGAGTTAAGCCCATTCTTCGGTACAGGTTATGTTTTTTGGCAACAGC
AACTATTCAAATCAACTGAAAGTTTTTTAGAATTCAACAACTTCCAATACTCAAGTGTCCAAGCTAGCAA
ACTGTTTAATAATCGTGACCCAACATTCCTTTCATGCGCACCCTCAGCGTCACATAAATCAACACTTTAC
AACACCTATTCAAAGCTTCTATATGCCTTCGTCATTTAAATGTCTAACATTTCAAAAAAGTGTTTGCTAA
TGGTAAATTCTTGAGTTTTCTTGGAAGCACATATATAACGAGTGTGACTGTTCTACGCTCCTTGCTGACT
AGTCATCAGTCTACGCATGCCAACTACCACCAACATAAGCAAAAGGTACCCGGGGTACCGAGCTCGAATT
CGTAATCATGTCATAGCTGTTTCCTGTGTGAAATTGTTATCCGCTCACAATTCCACACAACATACGAGCC
GGAAGCATAAAGTGTAAAGCCTGGGGTGCCTAATGAGTGAGCTAACTCACATTAATTGCGTTGCGCTCAC
TGCCCGCTTTCCAGTCGGGAAACCTGTCGTGCCAGCTGCATTAATGAATCGGCCAACGCGCGGGGAGAGG
CGGTTTGCGTATTGGGCGCTCTTCCGCTTCCTCGCTCACTGACTCGCTGCGCTCGGTCGTTCGGCTGCGG
CGAGCGGTATCAGCTCACTCAAAGGCGGTAATACGGTTATCCACAGAATCAGGGGATAACGCAGGAAAGA
ACATGTGAGCAAAAGGCCAGCAAAAGGCCAGGAACCGTAAAAAGGCCGCGTTGCTGGCGTTTTTCCATAG
GCTCCGCCCCCCTGACGAGCATCACAAAAATCGACGCTCAAGTCAGAGGTGGCGAAACCCGACAGGACTA
TAAAGATACCAGGCGTTTCCCCCTGGAAGCTCCCTCGTGCGCTCTCCTGTTCCGACCCTGCCGCTTACCG
GATACCTGTCCGCCTTTCTCCCTTCGGGAAGCGTGGCGCTTTCTCATAGCTCACGCTGTAGGTATCTCAG
TTCGGTGTAGGTCGTTCGCTCCAAGCTGGGCTGTGTGCACGAACCCCCCGTTCAGCCCGACCGCTGCGCC
TTATCCGGTAACTATCGTCTTGAGTCCAACCCGGTAAGACACGACTTATCGCCACTGGCAGCAGCCACTG
GTAACAGGATTAGCAGAGCGAGGTATGTAGGCGGTGCTACAGAGTTCTTGAAGTGGTGGCCTAACTACGG
CTACACTAGAAGAACAGTATTTGGTATCTGCGCTCTGCTGAAGCCAGTTACCTTCGGAAAAAGAGTTGGT
AGCTCTTGATCCGGCAAACAAACCACCGCTGGTAGCGGTGGTTTTTTTGTTTGCAAGCAGCAGATTACGC
GCAGAAAAAAAGGATCTCAAGAAGATCCTTTGATCTTTTCTACGGGGTCTGACGCTCAGTGGAACGAAAA
CTCACGTTAAGGGATTTTGGTCATGAGATTATCAAAAAGGATCTTCACCTAGATCCTTTTAAATTAAAAA
TGAAGTTTTAAATCAATCTAAAGTATATATGAGTAAACTTGGTCTGACAGTTACCAATGCTTAATCAGTG
AGGCACCTATCTCAGCGATCTGTCTATTTCGTTCATCCATAGTTGCCTGACTCCCCGTCGTGTAGATAAC
TACGATACGGGAGGGCTTACCATCTGGCCCCAGTGCTGCAATGATACCGCGAGACCCACGCTCACCGGCT
CCAGATTTATCAGCAATAAACCAGCCAGCCGGAAGGGCCGAGCGCAGAAGTGGTCCTGCAACTTTATCCG
CCTCCATCCAGTCTATTAATTGTTGCCGGGAAGCTAGAGTAAGTAGTTCGCCAGTTAATAGTTTGCGCAA
CGTTGTTGCCATTGCTACAGGCATCGTGGTGTCACGCTCGTCGTTTGGTATGGCTTCATTCAGCTCCGGT
TCCCAACGATCAAGGCGAGTTACATGATCCCCCATGTTGTGCAAAAAAGCGGTTAGCTCCTTCGGTCCTC
CGATCGTTGTCAGAAGTAAGTTGGCCGCAGTGTTATCACTCATGGTTATGGCAGCACTGCATAATTCTCT
TACTGTCATGCCATCCGTAAGATGCTTTTCTGTGACTGGTGAGTACTCAACCAAGTCATTCTGAGAATAG
TGTATGCGGCGACCGAGTTGCTCTTGCCCGGCGTCAATACGGGATAATACCGCGCCACATAGCAGAACTT
TAAAAGTGCTCATCATTGGAAAACGTTCTTCGGGGCGAAAACTCTCAAGGATCTTACCGCTGTTGAGATC
CAGTTCGATGTAACCCACTCGTGCACCCAACTGATCTTCAGCATCTTTTACTTTCACCAGCGTTTCTGGG
TGAGCAAAAACAGGAAGGCAAAATGCCGCAAAAAAGGGAATAAGGGCGACACGGAAATGTTGAATACTCA
TACTCTTCCTTTTTCAATATTATTGAAGCATTTATCAGGGTTATTGTCTCATGAGCGGATACATATTTGA
ATGTATTTAGAAAAATAAACAAATAGGGGTTCCGCGCACATTTCCCCGAAAAGTGCCACCTGACGCCCTA
CAACAACTAAGAAAATGGCTATCATGCGGAAGCTGGTGAGAAGAACAGCATCGGGACAAGGGAAGGAAGA
ACAAAGACAAAGAAAACAAAAGAAAGCAATTGAAAACAAAACAAAACAATTTTCATTCCTTCTCTTATCA
TTCCTTTTCTTTTCTTTTCTCTCATTCAACGCACTCCATCGTATCCGTATTCCTCTTATTTTTTCTCTTT
CTCTATATCCATTTCTTTCTCTCTAGGTGTGTCCTCTCTCTCTCTTCAATTTCTCTACTCCGCATTCCAA
CGCATCCTTCCCCCAACCTCCCATTTCCTCCTTACGGCCCGATAGCGATCGTCTTTCCCTCGCTATCACT
CGCTACCGGCCCCTCCTCTGCACCGTAACCTCCTACGTATTTACCATATCATAAAGTTTTTTCCGACGCT
TATCGCTGACCCCCTGTCGCCCTCCTATTGGCTTCCGGATTATCTTCTTGTCCATAAGGTGATCCATGCT
TCCTGAAGATTCCCGAAATGTGTCCACTTTGGCGGGGAATCATTCCATCCACTTCTTTCTCTCTCGCTTT
CCTCATTCGGCGCTCCCCTTCCGCGTCTCATTGGTCTTCCGCTCCGTTTTTGCTTTGCCGATGTTACTTG
GGGAGAGGTGCGATAATCCTTTCGCAAAAACTCGGTTTGACGCCTCCCATGGTATAAATAGTGGGTGGTG
GACAGGTGCCTTCGCTTTTCTTTAAGCAAGAGAATTGCTGCAGGTCGACTCTAGAGATGGACAAGAAGTA
CTCCATTGGGCTCGATATCGGCACAAACAGCGTCGGTTGGGCCGTCATTACGGACGAGTACAAGGTGCCG
AGCAAAAAATTCAAAGTTCTGGGCAATACCGATCGCCACAGCATAAAGAAGAACCTCATTGGCGCCCTCC
TGTTCGACTCCGGGGAGACGGCCGAAGCCACGCGGCTCAAAAGAACAGCACGGCGCAGATATACCCGCAG
AAAGAATCGGATCTGCTACCTGCAGGAGATCTTTAGTAATGAGATGGCTAAGGTGGATGACTCTTTCTTC
CATAGGCTGGAGGAGTCCTTTTTGGTGGAGGAGGATAAAAAGCACGAGCGCCACCCAATCTTTGGCAATA
TCGTGGACGAGGTGGCGTACCATGAAAAGTACCCAACCATATATCATCTGAGGAAGAAGCTTGTAGACAG
TACTGATAAGGCTGACTTGCGGTTGATCTATCTCGCGCTGGCGCATATGATCAAATTTCGGGGACACTTC
CTCATCGAGGGGGACCTGAACCCAGACAACAGCGATGTCGACAAACTCTTTATCCAACTGGTTCAGACTT
ACAATCAGCTTTTCGAAGAGAACCCGATCAACGCATCCGGAGTTGACGCCAAAGCAATCCTGAGCGCTAG
GCTGTCCAAATCCCGGCGGCTCGAAAACCTCATCGCACAGCTCCCTGGGGAGAAGAAGAACGGCCTGTTT
GGTAATCTTATCGCCCTGTCACTCGGGCTGACCCCCAACTTTAAATCTAACTTCGACCTGGCCGAAGATG
CCAAGCTTCAACTGAGCAAAGACACCTACGATGATGATCTCGACAATCTGCTGGCCCAGATCGGCGACCA
GTACGCAGACCTTTTTTTGGCGGCAAAGAACCTGTCAGACGCCATTCTGCTGAGTGATATTCTGCGAGTG
AACACGGAGATCACCAAAGCTCCGCTGAGCGCTAGTATGATCAAGCGCTATGATGAGCACCACCAAGACT
TGACTTTGCTGAAGGCCCTTGTCAGACAGCAACTGCCTGAGAAGTACAAGGAAATTTTCTTCGATCAGTC
TAAAAATGGCTACGCCGGATACATTGACGGCGGAGCAAGCCAGGAGGAATTTTACAAATTTATTAAGCCC
ATCTTGGAAAAAATGGACGGCACCGAGGAGCTGCTGGTAAAGCTTAACAGAGAAGATCTGTTGCGCAAAC
AGCGCACTTTCGACAATGGAAGCATCCCCCACCAGATTCACCTGGGCGAACTGCACGCTATCCTCAGGCG
GCAAGAGGATTTCTACCCCTTTTTGAAAGATAACAGGGAAAAGATTGAGAAAATCCTCACATTTCGGATA
CCCTACTATGTAGGCCCCCTCGCCCGGGGAAATTCCAGATTCGCGTGGATGACTCGCAAATCAGAAGAGA
CCATCACTCCCTGGAACTTCGAGGAAGTCGTGGATAAGGGGGCCTCTGCCCAGTCCTTCATCGAAAGGAT
GACTAACTTTGATAAAAATCTGCCTAACGAAAAGGTGCTTCCTAAACACTCTCTGCTGTACGAGTACTTC
ACAGTTTATAACGAGCTCACCAAGGTCAAATACGTCACAGAAGGGATGAGAAAGCCAGCATTCCTGTCTG
GAGAGCAGAAGAAAGCTATCGTGGACCTCCTCTTCAAGACGAACCGGAAAGTTACCGTGAAACAGCTCAA
AGAAGACTATTTCAAAAAGATTGAATGTTTCGACTCTGTTGAAATCAGCGGAGTGGAGGATCGCTTCAAC
GCATCCCTGGGAACGTATCACGATCTCCTGAAAATCATTAAAGACAAGGACTTCCTGGACAATGAGGAGA
ACGAGGACATTCTTGAGGACATTGTCCTCACCCTTACGTTGTTTGAAGATAGGGAGATGATTGAAGAACG
CTTGAAAACTTACGCTCATCTCTTCGACGACAAAGTCATGAAACAGCTCAAGAGGCGCCGATATACAGGA
TGGGGGCGGCTGTCAAGAAAACTGATCAATGGGATCCGAGATAAGCAGTCTGGAAAGACAATCCTGGATT
TTCTTAAGTCCGATGGATTTGCCAACCGGAACTTCATGCAGTTGATCCATGATGACTCTCTCACCTTTAA
GGAGGACATCCAGAAAGCACAAGTTTCTGGCCAGGGGGACAGTCTTCACGAGCACATCGCTAATCTTGCA
GGTAGCCCAGCTATCAAAAAGGGAATACTGCAGACCGTTAAGGTCGTGGATGAACTCGTCAAAGTAATGG
GAAGGCATAAGCCCGAGAATATCGTTATCGAGATGGCCCGAGAGAACCAAACTACCCAGAAGGGACAGAA
GAACAGTAGGGAAAGGATGAAGAGGATTGAAGAGGGTATAAAAGAACTGGGGTCCCAAATCCTTAAGGAA
CACCCAGTTGAAAACACCCAGCTTCAGAATGAGAAGCTCTACCTGTACTACCTGCAGAACGGCAGGGACA
TGTACGTGGATCAGGAACTGGACATCAATCGGCTCTCCGACTACGACGTGGATCATATCGTGCCCCAGTC
TTTTCTCAAAGATGATTCTATTGATAATAAAGTGTTGACAAGATCCGATAAAAATAGAGGGAAGAGTGAT
AACGTCCCCTCAGAAGAAGTTGTCAAGAAAATGAAAAATTATTGGCGGCAGCTGCTGAACGCCAAACTGA
TCACACAACGGAAGTTCGATAATCTGACTAAGGCTGAACGAGGTGGCCTGTCTGAGTTGGATAAAGCCGG
CTTCATCAAAAGGCAGCTTGTTGAGACACGCCAGATCACCAAGCACGTGGCCCAAATTCTCGATTCACGC
ATGAACACCAAGTACGATGAAAATGACAAACTGATTCGAGAGGTGAAAGTTATTACTCTGAAGTCTAAGC
TGGTCTCAGATTTCAGAAAGGACTTTCAGTTTTATAAGGTGAGAGAGATCAACAATTACCACCATGCGCA
TGATGCCTACCTGAATGCAGTGGTAGGCACTGCACTTATCAAAAAATATCCCAAGCTTGAATCTGAATTT
GTTTACGGAGACTATAAAGTGTACGATGTTAGGAAAATGATCGCAAAGTCTGAGCAGGAAATAGGCAAGG
CCACCGCTAAGTACTTCTTTTACAGCAATATTATGAATTTTTTCAAGACCGAGATTACACTGGCCAATGG
AGAGATTCGGAAGCGACCACTTATCGAAACAAACGGAGAAACAGGAGAAATCGTGTGGGACAAGGGTAGG
GATTTCGCGACAGTCCGGAAGGTCCTGTCCATGCCGCAGGTGAACATCGTTAAAAAGACCGAAGTACAGA
CCGGAGGCTTCTCCAAGGAAAGTATCCTCCCGAAAAGGAACAGCGACAAGCTGATCGCACGCAAAAAAGA
TTGGGACCCCAAGAAATACGGCGGATTCGATTCTCCTACAGTCGCTTACAGTGTACTGGTTGTGGCCAAA
GTGGAGAAAGGGAAGTCTAAAAAACTCAAAAGCGTCAAGGAACTGCTGGGCATCACAATCATGGAGCGAT
CAAGCTTCGAAAAAAACCCCATCGACTTTCTCGAGGCGAAAGGATATAAAGAGGTCAAAAAAGACCTCAT
CATTAAGCTTCCCAAGTACTCTCTCTTTGAGCTTGAAAACGGCCGGAAACGAATGCTCGCTAGTGCGGGC
GAGCTGCAGAAAGGTAACGAGCTGGCACTGCCCTCTAAATACGTTAATTTCTTGTATCTGGCCAGCCACT
ATGAAAAGCTCAAAGGGTCTCCCGAAGATAATGAGCAGAAGCAGCTGTTCGTGGAACAACACAAACACTA
CCTTGATGAGATCATCGAGCAAATAAGCGAATTCTCCAAAAGAGTGATCCTCGCCGACGCTAACCTCGAT
AAGGTGCTTTCTGCTTACAATAAGCACAGGGATAAGCCCATCAGGGAGCAGGCAGAAAACATTATCCACT
TGTTTACTCTGACCAACTTGGGCGCGCCTGCAGCCTTCAAGTACTTCGACACCACCATAGACAGAAAGCG
GTACACCTCTACAAAGGAGGTCCTGGACGCCACACTGATTCATCAGTCAATTACGGGGCTCTATGAAACA
AGAATCGACCTCTCTCAGCTCGGTGGAGACAGCAGGGCTGACCCCAAGAAGAAGAGGAAGGTGTGATCTC
TTCTCGAGTCATGTAATTAGTTATGTCACGCTTACATTCACGCCCTCCCCCCACATCCGCTCTAACCGAA
AAGGAAGGAGTTAGACAACCTGAAGTCTAGGTCCCTATTTATTTTTTTATAGTTATGTTAGTATTAAGAA
CGTTATTTATATTTCAAATTTTTCTTTTTTTTCTGTACAGACGCGTGTACGCATGTAACATTATACTGAA
AACCTTGCTTGAGAAGGTTTTGGGACGCTCGAAGGCTTTAATTTGCGATCCCCGTCTAAGAAACCATTAT
TATCATGACATTAACCTATAAAAATAGGCGTATCACGAGGCCCTTTCGTC
