>Addgene plasmid #86998 | pJB166 | depositor partial sequence | sequence record 169724 | Cas9
ATGGACAAGAAGTACTCCATTGGGCTCGATATCGGCACAAACAGCGTCGGTTGGGCCGTCATTACGGACG
AGTACAAGGTGCCGAGCAAAAAATTCAAAGTTCTGGGCAATACCGATCGCCACAGCATAAAGAAGAACCT
CATTGGCGCCCTCCTGTTCGACTCCGGGGAGACGGCCGAAGCCACGCGGCTCAAAAGAACAGCACGGCGC
AGATATACCCGCAGAAAGAATCGGATCTGCTACCTGCAGGAGATCTTTAGTAATGAGATGGCTAAGGTGG
ATGACTCTTTCTTCCATAGGCTGGAGGAGTCCTTTTTGGTGGAGGAGGATAAAAAGCACGAGCGCCACCC
AATCTTTGGCAATATCGTGGACGAGGTGGCGTACCATGAAAAGTACCCAACCATATATCATCTGAGGAAG
AAGCTTGTAGACAGTACTGATAAGGCTGACTTGCGGTTGATCTATCTCGCGCTGGCGCATATGATCAAAT
TTCGGGGACACTTCCTCATCGAGGGGGACCTGAACCCAGACAACAGCGATGTCGACAAACTCTTTATCCA
ACTGGTTCAGACTTACAATCAGCTTTTCGAAGAGAACCCGATCAACGCATCCGGAGTTGACGCCAAAGCA
ATCCTGAGCGCTAGGCTGTCCAAATCCCGGCGGCTCGAAAACCTCATCGCACAGCTCCCTGGGGAGAAGA
AGAACGGCCTGTTTGGTAATCTTATCGCCCTGTCACTCGGGCTGACCCCCAACTTTAAATCTAACTTCGA
CCTGGCCGAAGATGCCAAGCTTCAACTGAGCAAAGACACCTACGATGATGATCTCGACAATCTGCTGGCC
CAGATCGGCGACCAGTACGCAGACCTTTTTTTGGCGGCAAAGAACCTGTCAGACGCCATTCTGCTGAGTG
ATATTCTGCGAGTGAACACGGAGATCACCAAAGCTCCGCTGAGCGCTAGTATGATCAAGCGCTATGATGA
GCACCACCAAGACTTGACTTTGCTGAAGGCCCTTGTCAGACAGCAACTGCCTGAGAAGTACAAGGAAATT
TTCTTCGATCAGTCTAAAAATGGCTACGCCGGATACATTGACGGCGGAGCAAGCCAGGAGGAATTTTACA
AATTTATTAAGCCCATCTTGGAAAAAATGGACGGCACCGAGGAGCTGCTGGTAAAGCTTAACAGAGAAGA
TCTGTTGCGCAAACAGCGCACTTTCGACAATGGAAGCATCCCCCACCAGATTCACCTGGGCGAACTGCAC
GCTATCCTCAGGCGGCAAGAGGATTTCTACCCCTTTTTGAAAGATAACAGGGAAAAGATTGAGAAAATCC
TCACATTTCGGATACCCTACTATGTAGGCCCCCTCGCCCGGGGAAATTCCAGATTCGCGTGGATGACTCG
CAAATCAGAAGAGACCATCACTCCCTGGAACTTCGAGGAAGTCGTGGATAAGGGGGCCTCTGCCCAGTCC
TTCATCGAAAGGATGACTAACTTTGATAAAAATCTGCCTAACGAAAAGGTGCTTCCTAAACACTCTCTGC
TGTACGAGTACTTCACAGTTTATAACGAGCTCACCAAGGTCAAATACGTCACAGAAGGGATGAGAAAGCC
AGCATTCCTGTCTGGAGAGCAGAAGAAAGCTATCGTGGACCTCCTCTTCAAGACGAACCGGAAAGTTACC
GTGAAACAGCTCAAAGAAGACTATTTCAAAAAGATTGAATGTTTCGACTCTGTTGAAATCAGCGGAGTGG
AGGATCGCTTCAACGCATCCCTGGGAACGTATCACGATCTCCTGAAAATCATTAAAGACAAGGACTTCCT
GGACAATGAGGAGAACGAGGACATTCTTGAGGACATTGTCCTCACCCTTACGTTGTTTGAAGATAGGGAG
ATGATTGAAGAACGCTTGAAAACTTACGCTCATCTCTTCGACGACAAAGTCATGAAACAGCTCAAGAGGC
GCCGATATACAGGATGGGGGCGGCTGTCAAGAAAACTGATCAATGGGATCCGAGATAAGCAGTCTGGAAA
GACAATCCTGGATTTTCTTAAGTCCGATGGATTTGCCAACCGGAACTTCATGCAGTTGATCCATGATGAC
TCTCTCACCTTTAAGGAGGACATCCAGAAAGCACAAGTTTCTGGCCAGGGGGACAGTCTTCACGAGCACA
TCGCTAATCTTGCAGGTAGCCCAGCTATCAAAAAGGGAATACTGCAGACCGTTAAGGTCGTGGATGAACT
CGTCAAAGTAATGGGAAGGCATAAGCCCGAGAATATCGTTATCGAGATGGCCCGAGAGAACCAAACTACC
CAGAAGGGACAGAAGAACAGTAGGGAAAGGATGAAGAGGATTGAAGAGGGTATAAAAGAACTGGGGTCCC
AAATCCTTAAGGAACACCCAGTTGAAAACACCCAGCTTCAGAATGAGAAGCTCTACCTGTACTACCTGCA
GAACGGCAGGGACATGTACGTGGATCAGGAACTGGACATCAATCGGCTCTCCGACTACGACGTGGATCAT
ATCGTGCCCCAGTCTTTTCTCAAAGATGATTCTATTGATAATAAAGTGTTGACAAGATCCGATAAAAATA
GAGGGAAGAGTGATAACGTCCCCTCAGAAGAAGTTGTCAAGAAAATGAAAAATTATTGGCGGCAGCTGCT
GAACGCCAAACTGATCACACAACGGAAGTTCGATAATCTGACTAAGGCTGAACGAGGTGGCCTGTCTGAG
TTGGATAAAGCCGGCTTCATCAAAAGGCAGCTTGTTGAGACACGCCAGATCACCAAGCACGTGGCCCAAA
TTCTCGATTCACGCATGAACACCAAGTACGATGAAAATGACAAACTGATTCGAGAGGTGAAAGTTATTAC
TCTGAAGTCTAAGCTGGTCTCAGATTTCAGAAAGGACTTTCAGTTTTATAAGGTGAGAGAGATCAACAAT
TACCACCATGCGCATGATGCCTACCTGAATGCAGTGGTAGGCACTGCACTTATCAAAAAATATCCCAAGC
TTGAATCTGAATTTGTTTACGGAGACTATAAAGTGTACGATGTTAGGAAAATGATCGCAAAGTCTGAGCA
GGAAATAGGCAAGGCCACCGCTAAGTACTTCTTTTACAGCAATATTATGAATTTTTTCAAGACCGAGATT
ACACTGGCCAATGGAGAGATTCGGAAGCGACCACTTATCGAAACAAACGGAGAAACAGGAGAAATCGTGT
GGGACAAGGGTAGGGATTTCGCGACAGTCCGGAAGGTCCTGTCCATGCCGCAGGTGAACATCGTTAAAAA
GACCGAAGTACAGACCGGAGGCTTCTCCAAGGAAAGTATCCTCCCGAAAAGGAACAGCGACAAGCTGATC
GCACGCAAAAAAGATTGGGACCCCAAGAAATACGGCGGATTCGATTCTCCTACAGTCGCTTACAGTGTAC
TGGTTGTGGCCAAAGTGGAGAAAGGGAAGTCTAAAAAACTCAAAAGCGTCAAGGAACTGCTGGGCATCAC
AATCATGGAGCGATCAAGCTTCGAAAAAAACCCCATCGACTTTCTCGAGGCGAAAGGATATAAAGAGGTC
AAAAAAGACCTCATCATTAAGCTTCCCAAGTACTCTCTCTTTGAGCTTGAAAACGGCCGGAAACGAATGC
TCGCTAGTGCGGGCGAGCTGCAGAAAGGTAACGAGCTGGCACTGCCCTCTAAATACGTTAATTTCTTGTA
TCTGGCCAGCCACTATGAAAAGCTCAAAGGGTCTCCCGAAGATAATGAGCAGAAGCAGCTGTTCGTGGAA
CAACACAAACACTACCTTGATGAGATCATCGAGCAAATAAGCGAATTCTCCAAAAGAGTGATCCTCGCCG
ACGCTAACCTCGATAAGGTGCTTTCTGCTTACAATAAGCACAGGGATAAGCCCATCAGGGAGCAGGCAGA
AAACATTATCCACTTGTTTACTCTGACCAACTTGGGCGCGCCTGCAGCCTTCAAGTACTTCGACACCACC
ATAGACAGAAAGCGGTACACCTCTACAAAGGAGGTCCTGGACGCCACACTGATTCATCAGTCAATTACGG
GGCTCTATGAAACAAGAATCGACCTCTCTCAGCTCGGTGGAGACAGCAGGGCTGACCCCAAGAAGAAGAG
GAAGGTGTGA
