>Addgene plasmid #86998 | pJB166 | depositor partial sequence | sequence record 169725 | ars1
GACAGAATGGGATACAAGGGCATCGTCTATAATTATAGCTAAAAATTGTATTTTAATTTGTATTTTTTGT
AATTTTATTTCTCATTGTTTTACTTAAAATGAATGCGAATTAGAGAAAACTTCAACGAAATGTCAAAATA
AGCTCAGCAAAATATACAATTTTAGGGAAAGCGATCAGCAACTTATTCTCCGTTGTAGATTCTTTTTCTT
CATAAATTCCAACAATGTAACTGCCAATTGATTTTTCTCTAGATGCTAATAAATTGAAACTAATGAATAT
AATAACACAGGTTTTGATAAATTGTAAACTCTTACTCAAAAAAAGAATGTTAAAACTAATTTAACCTTTT
TATAAAGGCTCATGGCGTTAAAGAGGATAGTAAAAATTCTACAATTTTTTAATTTAATGTCACAATTGTC
TTGCGAATATAATTCTATTAATTTTCGCTAACTGCTGTTTTAGTACTATTACTTTCAATATGCCTTATAT
GCAACTTTAATTCATGAAGAATGCAATATTTTTGCAATCTTTCTTGTACTGAGCGCTTTTTATCATTTAG
TACTCATTATTTAATTTTTCAGTAAAGGGCAATAAATAAATTTGTAGAAGATGCAATGTAATCTCCTCTA
TCCTTTTGCTCATATGTTTATGAGTATACCTAGTCTAGAAAGGCTTGTATTTAAAATATTATTCAATAAA
AATTCACAATTTTTACGACATGTGCTACCATTCACTTAACTTCCTGATTATAAAATTGGTTCGTTTATAC
TAATTACTTAAGTACCTTTAACTAAACAAAATGCCTATATATATATTAATTTACAATGAGTGTCAGATAA
GTCACTATGTCCGAGTGGTTAAGGAG
