>Addgene plasmid #86998 | pJB166 | depositor partial sequence | sequence record 169726 | Fex1p
ATGCTATTAACACAGTCTTACTTTTGTATAATGTCTATGTTGGGGACGCTAGCTCGTCTAGGACTTACTG
CATTAAACACATACCCAGGTGCACCGTTTTCTGGACTTTTATGGGTTCAATTTGTTGGATGCGTTATTAT
GGGATTTTGTCAGACAGAGTCTGTTTTCTTTCCTCGACCCAAACATAATGCTACTTTTTTGCTAGCCATT
ACTACAGGTTTTTGTGGATCTCTTACAACGTTTTCTTCTTGGATGTTGCAAATGTTTACAGGGATGGCTA
ACTTGGATCCATTTGAACGTAGGGGCCGAGGCTATTCATTTTTAAGTGTGGTTTCCGATTTTATGGTAAC
TATGTGCATTGCGATGTCCAGCTTAATATGGGGGAAGCAGATTGGAAAAACGACGGGACAGTGGAGAATT
GGCAAAGTTGCATTTGCCTGGCCTATCCCGGCGCACACGCATATCGTAGTGCGGGTATTACTTTTGTTAC
TCTCGATTTGTTTTTTTGTTGGTGCAGCATTTTATACGGCATATACAACCAATGTGACACATCGTGGCAT
AGGTTTTAGTCTAATATTCTCTCCTTTTGCTGCCTTGACACGTTTGTATCTTGCGCGATTCCTTAATTCA
CCTCAATATTTTATTCCCTATGGAACTCTTTGTGCCAATGTCTTTGCTACACTTTTGCTTTCTATCATGT
ACATGATACCACAAATCACACACTGCACTCCTGTGTCTAGAAGTGTGATGTATGGAATCCAAAACGGATT
TTGTGCTGTACTCTCTACCCTTTCAACATTCTCCAACGAACTCCACACAATGCCTATAAAACGAGCATAT
ATTTATTGTATAATTTCAGTTGCTATTTCCTTTTCAATATGTGTCATTGTCGATGGAGCTACTGCATGGG
GTCATGGTTATACTGAAAAGTATTAG
