>Addgene plasmid #86998 | pJB166 | depositor partial sequence | sequence record 169727 | Prom ura4
AGCTTAGCTACAAATCCCACTGGCTATATGTATGCATTTGTGTTAAAAAAGTTTGTATAGATTATTTAAT
CTACTCAGCATTCTTTCTCTAAATAGGAATTTGTTACTTAATGGAGAAAAAAATGTTTCGATTTACCTAG
TGTATTTGTTTGTATACTCACGTTTAATTTCAAACATCCATTCTATCTTGTGTAATTTTTGGCATGGTGA
AAAAGATAATCAGCCTTATAATCTTTACAAAAGTAAGAAATTCTGTAAATAAGCCTTAATGCCCTTGCTT
TAAATTAAAATGGTTCTTTTTCATGATAATGTTTGCACTTTGTGAATATATTTTAGATAGTTCTGTGAGG
TATAATTAAGATGTTTTAGAGACTTATACAATTTTGTCTTTATAAATTCTTAATTGATTTTACCATCCCA
GTTTAACTATGCTTCGTCGGCATCTCTGCACATGTCGTGTTTTCTTACCGTATTGTCCTACCAAGAACCT
CTTTTTTGCTTGGATCGAAATTAAAGGTTTAAAAGCAAAGTT
