>Addgene plasmid #86998 | pJB166 | depositor partial sequence | sequence record 169728 | AmpR
CCAATGCTTAATCAGTGAGGCACCTATCTCAGCGATCTGTCTATTTCGTTCATCCATAGTTGCCTGACTC
CCCGTCGTGTAGATAACTACGATACGGGAGGGCTTACCATCTGGCCCCAGTGCTGCAATGATACCGCGAG
ACCCACGCTCACCGGCTCCAGATTTATCAGCAATAAACCAGCCAGCCGGAAGGGCCGAGCGCAGAAGTGG
TCCTGCAACTTTATCCGCCTCCATCCAGTCTATTAATTGTTGCCGGGAAGCTAGAGTAAGTAGTTCGCCA
GTTAATAGTTTGCGCAACGTTGTTGCCATTGCTACAGGCATCGTGGTGTCACGCTCGTCGTTTGGTATGG
CTTCATTCAGCTCCGGTTCCCAACGATCAAGGCGAGTTACATGATCCCCCATGTTGTGCAAAAAAGCGGT
TAGCTCCTTCGGTCCTCCGATCGTTGTCAGAAGTAAGTTGGCCGCAGTGTTATCACTCATGGTTATGGCA
GCACTGCATAATTCTCTTACTGTCATGCCATCCGTAAGATGCTTTTCTGTGACTGGTGAGTACTCAACCA
AGTCATTCTGAGAATAGTGTATGCGGCGACCGAGTTGCTCTTGCCCGGCGTCAATACGGGATAATACCGC
GCCACATAGCAGAACTTTAAAAGTGCTCAT
